>Addgene plasmid #192463 | pAcGFP1-N1-RvCAHS3-min-GS | addgene full sequence | sequence record 378557 | Addgene NGS Result
TAGTTATTAATAGTAATCAATTACGGGGTCATTAGTTCATAGCCCATATATGGAGTTCCGCGTTACATAA
CTTACGGTAAATGGCCCGCCTGGCTGACCGCCCAACGACCCCCGCCCATTGACGTCAATAATGACGTATG
TTCCCATAGTAACGCCAATAGGGACTTTCCATTGACGTCAATGGGTGGAGTATTTACGGTAAACTGCCCA
CTTGGCAGTACATCAAGTGTATCATATGCCAAGTACGCCCCCTATTGACGTCAATGACGGTAAATGGCCC
GCCTGGCATTATGCCCAGTACATGACCTTATGGGACTTTCCTACTTGGCAGTACATCTACGTATTAGTCA
TCGCTATTACCATGGTGATGCGGTTTTGGCAGTACATCAATGGGCGTGGATAGCGGTTTGACTCACGGGG
ATTTCCAAGTCTCCACCCCATTGACGTCAATGGGAGTTTGTTTTGGCACCAAAATCAACGGGACTTTCCA
AAATGTCGTAACAACTCCGCCCCATTGACGCAAATGGGCGGTAGGCGTGTACGGTGGGAGGTCTATATAA
GCAGAGCTGGTTTAGTGAACCGTCAGATCCGCCACCATGCGAACCGGCTTCACCGTCACCCAAGACAAGA
ACTTGACCGTTGCTGCTCCCAACATCGCTGCTCCCATCCACAGCAACCTCGACCTTAACCTCGGCGGTGG
AGCTCGCGCTGAAATTACCGCAGGGACCACCGTTGACTTGAGCAAGATCCAGCGCAAGGATTTGGGACCT
GAAGAGTATGCTCGCTACAAGGCCAAGGTCGAGCAACTGGCCAGGCAAGATGAGCAAGACGCGGGTATGC
GCGCTGCCCAGTACCGAGAGGAAGTGGAGCGTGATGCCGAACTCATCCGACAGATCTTGGAGCGACAACA
CATCCGTGATCTTGAATTCCGCAAGGAAATGGTTGAGAACCAAGTCAACCGACAAGAGAGAGAAATCCAG
CTGGAGGCTGAGTACGCAATGCGAGCCCTCGAGCTTGAGCGCAATGCCGCTAAAGAGGCTTTGGAAAGCG
CCAAGGCCCAGACTAACGTCAATGTCAAGGTCGAGTCCGCTATTGGTACCACCGTCTCCAAGGGTGCAAT
CCAGGGTGGAGGCGGTTCAGGCGGAGGTGGCTCTGGCGGTGGCGGATCGATGGTGAGCAAGGGCGCCGAG
CTGTTCACCGGCATCGTGCCCATCCTGATCGAGCTGAATGGCGATGTGAATGGCCACAAGTTCAGCGTGA
GCGGCGAGGGCGAGGGCGATGCCACCTACGGCAAGCTGACCCTGAAGTTCATCTGCACCACCGGCAAGCT
GCCTGTGCCCTGGCCCACCCTGGTGACCACCCTGAGCTACGGCGTGCAGTGCTTCTCACGCTACCCCGAT
CACATGAAGCAGCACGACTTCTTCAAGAGCGCCATGCCTGAGGGCTACATCCAGGAGCGCACCATCTTCT
TCGAGGATGACGGCAACTACAAGTCGCGCGCCGAGGTGAAGTTCGAGGGCGATACCCTGGTGAATCGCAT
CGAGCTGACCGGCACCGATTTCAAGGAGGATGGCAACATCCTGGGCAATAAGATGGAGTACAACTACAAC
GCCCACAATGTGTACATCATGACCGACAAGGCCAAGAATGGCATCAAGGTGAACTTCAAGATCCGCCACA
ACATCGAGGATGGCAGCGTGCAGCTGGCCGACCACTACCAGCAGAATACCCCCATCGGCGATGGCCCTGT
GCTGCTGCCCGATAACCACTACCTGTCCACCCAGAGCGCCCTGTCCAAGGACCCCAACGAGAAGCGCGAT
CACATGATCTACTTCGGCTTCGTGACCGCCGCCGCCATCACCCACGGCATGGATGAGCTGTACAAGTGAG
CGGCCGCGACTCTAGATCATAATCAGCCATACCACATTTGTAGAGGTTTTACTTGCTTTAAAAAACCTCC
CACACCTCCCCCTGAACCTGAAACATAAAATGAATGCAATTGTTGTTGTTAACTTGTTTATTGCAGCTTA
TAATGGTTACAAATAAAGCAATAGCATCACAAATTTCACAAATAAAGCATTTTTTTCACTGCATTCTAGT
TGTGGTTTGTCCAAACTCATCAATGTATCTTAAGGCGTAAATTGTAAGCGTTAATATTTTGTTAAAATTC
GCGTTAAATTTTTGTTAAATCAGCTCATTTTTTAACCAATAGGCCGAAATCGGCAAAATCCCTTATAAAT
CAAAAGAATAGACCGAGATAGGGT
[37 nt withheld, positions 2265-2301]
AAAGAACGTGGACTCCAACGTCAAAGG
[49 nt withheld, positions 2329-2377]
T
[91 nt withheld, positions 2379-2469]
G
[124 nt withheld, positions 2471-2594]
CAGGTGGCACTTTTCGGGGAAATGTGCGCGGAACCCCTATTTGTTTATTTTTCTAAATACATTCAAATAT
GTATCCGCTCATGAGACAATAACCCTGATAAATGCTTCAATAATATTGAAAAAGGAAGAGTCCTGAGGCG
GAAAGAACCAGCTGTGGAATGTGTGTCAGTTAGGGTGTGGAAAGTCCCCAGGCTCCCCAGCAGGCAGAAG
TATGCAAAGCATGCATCTCAATTAGTCAGCAACCAGGTGTGGAAAGTCCCCAGGCTCCCCAGCAGGCAGA
AGTATGCAAAGCATGCATCTCAATTAGTCAGCAACCATAGTCCCGCCCCTAACTCCGCCCATCCCGCCCC
TAACTCCGCCCAGTTCCGCCCATTCTCCGCCCCATGGCTGACTAATTTTTTTTATTTATGCAGAGGCCGA
GGCCGCCTCGGCCTCTGAGCTATTCCAGAAGTAGTGAGGAGGCTTTTTTGGAGGCCTAGGCTTTTGCAAA
GATCGATCAAGAGACAGGATGAGGATCGTTTCGCATGATTGAACAAGATGGATTGCACGCAGGTTCTCCG
GCCGCTTGGGTGGAGAGGCTATTCGGCTATGACTGGGCACAACAGACAATCGGCTGCTCTGATGCCGCCG
TGTTCCGGCTGTCAGCGCAGGGGCGCCCGGTTCTTTTTGTCAAGACCGACCTGTCCGGTGCCCTGAATGA
ACTGCAAGACGAGGCAGCGCGGCTATCGTGGCTGGCCACGACGGGCGTTCCTTGCGCAGCTGTGCTCGAC
GTTGTCACTGAAGCGGGAAGGGACTGGCTGCTATTGGGCGAAGTGCCGGGGCAGGATCTCCTGTCATCTC
ACCTTGCTCCTGCCGAGAAAGTATCCATCATGGCTGATGCAATGCGGCGGCTGCATACGCTTGATCCGGC
TACCTGCCCATTCGACCACCAAGCGAAACATCGCATCGAGCGAGCACGTACTCGGATGGAAGCCGGTCTT
GTCGATCAGGATGATCTGGACGAAGAGCATCAGGGGCTCGCGCCAGCCGAACTGTTCGCCAGGCTCAAGG
CGAGCATGCCCGACGGCGAGGATCTCGTCGTGACCCATGGCGATGCCTGCTTGCCGAATATCATGGTGGA
AAATGGCCGCTTTTCTGGATTCATCGACTGTGGCCGGCTGGGTGTGGCGGACCGCTATCAGGACATAGCG
TTGGCTACCCGTGATATTGCTGAAGAGCTTGGCGGCGAATGGGCTGACCGCTTCCTCGTGCTTTACGGTA
TCGCCGCTCCCGATTCGCAGCGCATCGCCTTCTATCGCCTTCTTGACGAGTTCTTCTGAGCGGGACTCTG
GGGTTCGAAATGACCGACCAAGCGACGCCCAACCTGCCATCACGAGATTTCGATTCCACCGCCGCCTTCT
ATGAAAGGTTGGGCTTCGGAATCGTTTTCCGGGACGCCGGCTGGATGATCCTCCAGCGCGGGGATCTCAT
GCTGGAGTTCTTCGCCCACCCTAGGGGGAGGCTAACTGAAACACGGAAGGAGACAATACCGGAAGGAACC
CGCGCTATGACGGCAATAAAAAGACAGAATAAAACGCACGGTGTTGGGTCGTTTGTTCATAAACGCGGGG
TTCGGTCCCAGGGCTGGCACTCTGTCGATACCCCACCGAGACCCCATTGGGGCCAATACGCCCGCGTTTC
TTCCTTTTCCCCACCCCACCCCCCAAGTTCGGGTGAAGGCCCAGGGCTCGCAGCCAACGTCGGGGCGGCA
GGCCCTGCCATAGCCTCAGGTTACTCATATATACTTTAGATTGATTTAAAACTTCATTTTTAATTTAAAA
GGATCTAGGTGAAGATCCTTTTTGATAATCTCATGACCAAAATCCCTTAACGTGAGTTTTCGTTCCACTG
AGCGTCAGACCCCGTAGAAAAGATCAAAGGATCTTCTTGAGATCCTTTTTTTCTGCGCGTAATCTGCTGC
TTGCAAACAAAAAAACCACCGCTACCAGCGGTGGTTTGTTTGCCGGATCAAGAGCTACCAACTCTTTTTC
CGAAGGTAACTGGCTTCAGCAGAGCGCAGATACCAAATACTGTTCTTCTAGTGTAGCCGTAGTTAGGCCA
CCACTTCAAGAACTCTGTAGCACCGCCTACATACCTCGCTCTGCTAATCCTGTTACCAGTGGCTGCTGCC
AGTGGCGATAAGTCGTGTCTTACCGGGTTGGACTCAAGACGATAGTTACCGGATAAGGCGCAGCGGTCGG
GCTGAACGGGGGGTTCGTGCACACAGCCCAGCTTGGAGCGAACGACCTACACCGAACTGAGATACCTACA
GCGTGAGCTATGAGAAAGCGCCACGCTTCCCGAAGGGAGAAAGGCGGACAGGTATCCGGTAAGCGGCAGG
GTCGGAACAGGAGAGCGCACGAGGGAGCTTCCAGGGGGAAACGCCTGGTATCTTTATAGTCCTGTCGGGT
TTCGCCACCTCTGACTTGAGCGTCGATTTTTGTGATGCTCGTCAGGGGGGCGGAGCCTATGGAAAAACGC
CAGCAACGCGGCCTTTTTACGGTTCCTGGCCTTTTGCTGGCCTTTTGCTCACATGTTCTTTCCTGCGTTA
TCCCCTGATTCTGTGGATAACCGTATTACCGCCATGCAT
Features (pLannotate 1.2.2; 14 found; start..end, strand, type, name):
     61..364     +  enhancer       CMV enhancer: human cytomegalovirus immediate early enhancer
    365..568     +  promoter       CMV promoter: human cytomegalovirus (CMV) immediate early promoter
    594..1124    +  CDS            CAHS3 (fragment): CAHS3_RAMVA - Experimental evidence at protein level: Swiss-Prot protein existence level 1. Cytoplasmic heat soluble protein acting as a molecular shield in water-deficient condition (PubMed:22937162). Tardigrade-specific intrinsically disordered proteins (TDPs) are essential for desiccation tolerance by forming non-crystalline amorphous solids upon desiccation, and this vitrified state mirrors their protective capabilities (By similarity). From Ramazzottius varieornatus (Water bear) (Tardigrade).
   1170..1889    +  CDS            AcGFP1: Aequorea coerulescens GFP mammalian codon-optimized
   1905..1988    +  CDS            large T antigen (fragment): large T antigen from SV40 (simian virus 40)
   2011..2132    +  polyA_signal   SV40 poly(A) signal: SV40 polyadenylation signal
   2166..2594    -  rep_origin     f1 ori (sequence partly withheld): f1 bacteriophage origin of replication; arrow indicates direction of (+) strand synthesis
   2621..2725    +  promoter       AmpR promoter: bla
   2727..3084    +  promoter       SV40 promoter: SV40 enhancer and early promoter
   3119..3913    +  CDS            NeoR/KanR: aminoglycoside phosphotransferase from Tn5; aph(3')-II (or nptII); confers resistance to neomycin, kanamycin, and G418 (Geneticin®)
   3934..4086    +  CDS            ble (fragment): BLE_KLEPN - Experimental evidence at protein level: Swiss-Prot protein existence level 1. Binding protein with a strong affinity to the bleomycin family of antibiotics. Binds to CL990; an antimitotic-antibiotic compound. From Klebsiella pneumoniae.
   4145..4192    +  polyA_signal   HSV TK poly(A) signal: herpes simplex virus thymidine kinase polyadenylation signal (Cole and Stacy, 1985)
   4283..4299    -  polyA_signal   bGH poly(A) signal (fragment): bovine growth hormone polyadenylation signal
   4521..5109    +  rep_origin     ori: high-copy-number ColE1/pMB1/pBR322/pUC origin of replication
