[The description below was written by a language model from this plasmid's Addgene catalogue record and pLannotate feature annotations shown in this document.]
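Description:
pAcGFP1-N1-RvCAHS3-min-GS is a mammalian expression plasmid built on the Clontech pAcGFP1-N1 backbone, designed to produce a truncated tardigrade protein fused at its C terminus to the green fluorescent protein AcGFP1. The insert, CAHS3-min, is a shortened portion of the cytoplasmic abundant heat soluble protein CAHS3 from the tardigrade Ramazzottius varieornatus, introduced by Gibson cloning. The feature table annotates it as a CAHS3 fragment lying directly downstream of the human cytomegalovirus immediate early enhancer and promoter. A short gap separates it from the mammalian codon-optimised AcGFP1 coding sequence, consistent with the GS linker named in the construct title and purpose, although the linker is not annotated as a separate feature. The fusion transcript is terminated by an SV40 polyadenylation signal. The small large T antigen fragment called next to it is probably part of that SV40-derived region rather than a functional element.

Propagation in E. coli relies on a high-copy ColE1/pUC-type origin, and an f1 origin is also present. A single NeoR/KanR (Tn5 aminoglycoside phosphotransferase) gene serves both hosts. A bacterial bla-type promoter drives kanamycin resistance in bacteria, and the SV40 enhancer/early promoter, with an HSV TK poly(A) signal, allows G418 selection of transfected mammalian cells. The ble and bGH poly(A) fragments are short partial matches, probably backbone remnants.

The catalogue lists a total size of 4726 bp, whereas the sequenced record is 5,223 nt. That length is close to the stated backbone plus insert sizes. The construct is intended for expressing and visualising the minimal CAHS3 region in mammalian cells, in work on stress-dependent, reversible filament and gel formation by tardigrade tolerance proteins.
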