Addgene plasmid #192463: pAcGFP1-N1-RvCAHS3-min-GS
Purpose: Expression of RvCAHS3-min-GS_linker-AcGFP1 in mammalian cells
Depositing lab: Takekazu Kunieda. Depositing organization: The University of Tokyo. Publication: Stress-dependent cell stiffening by tardigrade tolerance proteins that reversibly form a filamentous network and gel. Tanaka A, Nakano T, Watanabe K, Masuda K, Honda G, Kamata S, Yasui R, Kozuka-Hata H, Watanabe C, Chinen T, Kitagawa D, Sawai S, Oyama M, Yanagisawa M, Kunieda T. PLoS Biol. 2022 Sep 6;20(9):e3001780. doi: 10.1371/journal.pbio.3001780. eCollection 2022 Sep. PubMed 36067153.
Backbone
  Vector backbone: pAcGFP1-N1
  Backbone manufacturer: Clontech
  Backbone size w/o insert (bp): 4650
  Total vector size (bp): 4726
  Vector type: Mammalian Expression
  Selectable markers: Neomycin (select with G418)
Growth in bacteria
  Bacterial resistance: Kanamycin, 50 μg/mL
  Growth temperature: 37°C
  Growth strain: DH5alpha
  Copy number: Unknown
Gene/Insert
  Gene/Insert name: CAHS3-min (alt name: RvCAHS3-min)
  Species: Ramazzottius varieornatus
  Insert size (bp): 573
  GenBank ID: AB650501.1
  Promoter: CMV
  Tag / fusion protein: AcGFP1 (C terminal on backbone)
  Cloning method: Gibson Cloning
  Sequencing primers: 5′ CMV
Terms and licenses: Academic/Nonprofit Terms; Industry Terms: Not Available to Industry
How to cite: pAcGFP1-N1-RvCAHS3-min-GS was a gift from Takekazu Kunieda (Addgene plasmid # 192463 ; http://n2t.net/addgene:192463 ; RRID:Addgene_192463)
